>Addgene plasmid #88562 | pDONR223-ZNF770 | addgene full sequence | sequence record 405440 | Addgene NGS Result
CAAATAATGATTTTATTTTGACTGATAGTGACCTGTTCGTTGCAACAAATTGATGAGCAATGCTTTTTTA
TAATGCCAACTTTGTACAAAAAAGTTGGCATGATGGCTGAAAACAATTTAAAAATGCTAAAGATTCAACA
GTGTGTGGTAGCCAACAAACTACCTAGAAACAGGCCATATGTTTGCAATATTTGTTTTAAGCACTTTGAA
ACACCATCAAAATTAGCTAGGCACTATCTCATTCATACTGGTCAAAAGCCATTTGAATGTGATGTGTGTC
ATAAAACCTTTAGACAACTAGTTCATCTGGAGAGGCATCAACTAACTCATAGTCTGCCTTTTAAATGTAG
TATTTGTCAGCGTCACTTTAAAAATCTGAAGACATTTGTGAAGCACCAACAACTTCACAATGAAACCTAT
CAGAATAATGTTAAACAGGTCAGAAGATTGCTGGAGGCCAAGCAAGAAAAGTCAATGTATGGAGTGTATA
ATACTTTTACCACAGAGGAAAGATGGGCATTACACCCGTGCTCTAAGTCTGATCCCATGTATAGCATGAA
AAGAAGAAAGAATATTCATGCATGTACAATCTGTGGCAAGATGTTTCCATCACAGTCAAAACTTGATAGG
CATGTACTTATTCATACTGGTCAGAGGCCTTTTAAATGTGTCTTGTGTACTAAATCTTTTCGACAGTCAA
CTCACTTAAAAATCCACCAACTTACACATTCAGAAGAAAGACCTTTTCAATGTTGTTTTTGTCAAAAAGG
ATTTAAGATTCAAAGCAAACTTCTGAAGCATAAACAAATCCATACTAGGAATAAGGCTTTTCGGGCTCTT
TTATTAAAGAAGAGGCGTACAGAATCTCGCCCCCTGCCTAATAAGTTAAATGCAAATCAGGGTGGTTTTG
AAAATGGTGAGATTGGTGAATCTGAGGAGAATAATCCACTTGATGTCCACTCAATTTATATTGTCCCTTT
TCAATGTCCAAAGTGTGAAAAGTGTTTTGAATCAGAGCAGATTCTCAATGAACACAGCTGTTTTGCTGCT
AGAAGTGGCAAAATTCCAAGCAGGTTCAAAAGAAGCTACAACTATAAAACCATTGTTAAAAAAATCTTGG
CCAAGCTTAAGCGTGCTAGGAGTAAAAAATTAGATAACTTTCAATCTGAGAAAAAAGTTTTTAAAAAGAG
TTTCTTGAGAAATTGTGATCTTATTTCTGGTGAGCAGAGCTCTGAACAAACCCAGAGAACATTTGTGGGT
TCTCTTGGCAAACATGGAACATATAAAACAATTGGCAATAGAAAGAAGAAAACATTGACTTTGCCATTTT
CTTGGCAAAATATGGGAAAAAATTTGAAAGGCATCCTTACGACAGAAAACATATTAAGCATTGATAATTC
AGTGAATAAGAAAGACTTGTCAATCTGTGGTTCATCAGGTGAGGAATTCTTTAATAACTGTGAGGTACTT
CAGTGTGGTTTTTCAGTTCCAAGGGAAAACATACGTACTAGACATAAGATATGTCCTTGTGACAAATGTG
AGAAGGTATTTCCTTCTATATCCAAACTAAAAAGACACTATTTAATTCATACTGGACAGAGGCCCTTTGG
CTGTAATATTTGTGGGAAATCTTTTAGACAGTCAGCTCACTTAAAAAGACATGAACAGACTCATAATGAA
AAGAGTCCTTATGCATCTCTTTGCCAAGTAGAATTTGGAAACTTCAACAATCTTTCTAATCATTCAGGTA
ATAATGTTAACTATAATGCTTCCCAACAATGTCAGGCTCCTGGTGTTCAAAAATACGAGGTCTCAGAGTC
AGATCAAATGTCAGGAGTTAAGGCAGAGTCACAGGATTTTATTCCTGGTAGCACCGGGCAACCCTGTCTT
CCTAATGTACTTTTGGAATCAGAGCAAAGCAATCCTTTTTGCAGTTATTCAGAGCATCAGGAGAAAAATG
ATGTCTTCCTGTACCGATGCAGTGTTTGTGCTAAAAGTTTCCGATCTCCATCTAAACTGGAAAGACACTA
CCTAATTCATGCAGGGCAGAAACCATTTGAATGCTCAGTTTGTGGCAAAACATTCAGACAGGCTCCTCAC
TGGAAGAGACATCAGCTTACTCACTTTAAAGAACGACCACAAGGGAAAGTGGTTGCCTTAGATTCGGTTA
TGTACCCAACTTTCTTGTACAAAGTTGGCATTATAAGAAAGCATTGCTTATCAATTTGTTGCAACGAACA
GGTCACTATCAGTCAAAATAAAATCATTATTTGCCATCCAGCTGATATCCCCTATAGTGAGTCGTATTAC
ATGGTCATAGCTGTTTCCTGGCAGCTCTGGCCCGTGTCTCAAAATCTCTGATGTTACATTGCACAAGATA
AAAATATATCATCATGCCTCCTCTAGACCAGCCAGGACAGAAATGCCTCGACTTCGCTGCTACCCAAGGT
TGCCGGGTGACGCACACCGTGGAAACGGATGAAGGCACGAACCCAGTGGACATAAGCCTGTTCGGTTCGT
AAGCTGTAATGCAAGTAGCGTATGCGCTCACGCAACTGGTCCAGAACCTTGACCGAACGCAGCGGTGGTA
ACGGCGCAGTGGCGGTTTTCATGGCTTGTTATGACTGTTTTTTTGGGGTACAGTCTATGCCTCGGGCATC
CAAGCAGCAAGCGCGTTACGCCGTGGGTCGATGTTTGATGTTATGGAGCAGCAACGATGTTACGCAGCAG
GGCAGTCGCCCTAAAACAAAGTTAAACATTATGAGGGAAGCGGTGATCGCCGAAGTATCGACTCAACTAT
CAGAGGTAGTTGGCGTCATCGAGCGCCATCTCGAACCGACGTTGCTGGCCGTACATTTGTACGGCTCCGC
AGTGGATGGCGGCCTGAAGCCACACAGTGATATTGATTTGCTGGTTACGGTGACCGTAAGGCTTGATGAA
ACAACGCGGCGAGCTTTGATCAACGACCTTTTGGAAACTTCGGCTTCCCCTGGAGAGAGCGAGATTCTCC
GCGCTGTAGAAGTCACCATTGTTGTGCACGACGACATCATTCCGTGGCGTTATCCAGCTAAGCGCGAACT
GCAATTTGGAGAATGGCAGCGCAATGACATTCTTGCAGGTATCTTCGAGCCAGCCACGATCGACATTGAT
CTGGCTATCTTGCTGACAAAAGCAAGAGAACATAGCGTTGCCTTGGTAGGTCCAGCGGCGGAGGAACTCT
TTGATCCGGTTCCTGAACAGGATCTATTTGAGGCGCTAAATGAAACCTTAACGCTATGGAACTCGCCGCC
CGACTGGGCTGGCGATGAGCGAAATGTAGTGCTTACGTTGTCCCGCATTTGGTACAGCGCAGTAACCGGC
AAAATCGCGCCGAAGGATGTCGCTGCCGACTGGGCAATGGAGCGCCTGCCGGCCCAGTATCAGCCCGTCA
TACTTGAAGCTAGACAGGCTTATCTTGGACAAGAAGAAGATCGCTTGGCCTCGCGCGCAGATCAGTTGGA
AGAATTTGTCCACTACGTGAAAGGCGAGATCACCAAGGTAGTCGGCAAATAACCCTCGAGCCACCCATGA
CCAAAATCCCTTAACGTGAGTTACGCGTCGTTCCACTGAGCGTCAGACCCCGTAGAAAAGATCAAAGGAT
CTTCTTGAGATCCTTTTTTTCTGCGCGTAATCTGCTGCTTGCAAACAAAAAAACCACCGCTACCAGCGGT
GGTTTGTTTGCCGGATCAAGAGCTACCAACTCTTTTTCCGAAGGTAACTGGCTTCAGCAGAGCGCAGATA
CCAAATACTGTTCTTCTAGTGTAGCCGTAGTTAGGCCACCACTTCAAGAACTCTGTAGCACCGCCTACAT
ACCTCGCTCTGCTAATCCTGTTACCAGTGGCTGCTGCCAGTGGCGATAAGTCGTGTCTTACCGGGTTGGA
CTCAAGACGATAGTTACCGGATAAGGCGCAGCGGTCGGGCTGAACGGGGGGTTCGTGCACACAGCCCAGC
TTGGAGCGAACGACCTACACCGAACTGAGATACCTACAGCGTGAGCTATGAGAAAGCGCCACGCTTCCCG
AAGGGAGAAAGGCGGACAGGTATCCGGTAAGCGGCAGGGTCGGAACAGGAGAGCGCACGAGGGAGCTTCC
AGGGGGAAACGCCTGGTATCTTTATAGTCCTGTCGGGTTTCGCCACCTCTGACTTGAGCGTCGATTTTTG
TGATGCTCGTCAGGGGGGCGGAGCCTATGGAAAAACGCCAGCAACGCGGCCTTTTTACGGTTCCTGGCCT
TTTGCTGGCCTTTTGCTCACATGTTCTTTCCTGCGTTATCCCCTGATTCTGTGGATAACCGTATTACCGC
CTTTGAGTGAGCTGATACCGCTCGCCGCAGCCGAACGACCGAGCGCAGCGAGTCAGTGAGCGAGGAAGCG
GAAGAGCGCCCAATACGCAAACCGCCTCTCCCCGCGCGTTGGCCGATTCATTAATGCAGCTGGCACGACA
GGTTTCCCGACTGGAAAGCGGGCAGTGAGCGCAACGCAATTAATACGCGTACCGCTAGCCAGGAAGAGTT
TGTAGAAACGCAAAAAGGCCATCCGTCAGGATGGCCTTCTGCTTAGTTTGATGCCTGGCAGTTTATGGCG
GGCGTCCTGCCCGCCACCCTCCGGGCCGTTGCTTCACAACGTTCAAATCCGCTCCCGGCGGATTTGTCCT
ACTCAGGAGAGCGTTCACCGACAAACAACAGATAAAACGAAAGGCCCAGTCTTCCGACTGAGCCTTTCGT
TTTATTTGATGCCTGGCAGTTCCCTACTCTCGCGTTAACGCTAGCATGGATGTTTTCCCAGTCACGACGT
TGTAAAACGACGGCCAGTCTTAAGCTCGGGCCC
Features (pLannotate 1.2.2; 12 found; start..end, strand, type, name):
      2..97      +  protein_bind   attL3: mutant version of attL; recombination site for the Gateway® LR reaction LR Clonase™
    100..2172    +  CDS            ZNF770: ZN770_HUMAN - Experimental evidence at protein level: Swiss-Prot protein existence level 1. May be involved in transcriptional regulation. From Homo sapiens (Human).
   2174..2273    -  protein_bind   attL2: mutant version of attL; recombination site for the Gateway® LR reaction LR Clonase™
   2291..2309    -  promoter       T7 promoter: promoter for bacteriophage T7 RNA polymerase
   2499..2522    +  promoter       Pc promoter (fragment): intI1 (promoter lies within the coding sequence); class 1 integron promoter
   2698..2754    +  CDS            GmR (fragment): gentamycin acetyltransferase; aacC1; confers resistance to gentamycin
   2761..3552    +  CDS            SmR: aminoglycoside adenylyltransferase (Murphy, 1985); aadA; confers resistance to spectinomycin and streptomycin
   3645..4233    +  rep_origin     ori: high-copy-number ColE1/pMB1/pBR322/pUC origin of replication
   4416..4508    +  CDS            lacI (fragment): lac repressor; lacI; The lac repressor binds to the lac operator to inhibit transcription in E. coli. This inhibition can be relieved by adding lactose or isopropyl-β-D-thiogalactopyranoside (IPTG).
   4563..4590    -  terminator     rrnB T2 terminator: transcription terminator T2 from the E. coli rrnB gene
   4722..4765    +  terminator     rrnB T1 terminator: Escherichia coli rrnB; transcription terminator T1 from the E. coli rrnB gene
   4812..4848    -  CDS            lacZα (fragment): LacZα fragment of β-galactosidase; lacZ fragment
