[The description below was written by a language model from this plasmid's Addgene catalogue record and pLannotate feature annotations shown in this document.]
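Description:
pDONR223-ZNF770 is a Gateway entry-type clone built on the Invitrogen pDONR223 donor backbone, carrying the open reading frame of the human zinc finger protein ZNF770, a putative transcriptional regulator. It is a bacterial cloning plasmid only. It replicates at high copy in E. coli from a ColE1/pUC-type origin and is selected with spectinomycin through the aadA (SmR) aminoglycoside adenylyltransferase gene, which sits downstream of a class 1 integron Pc promoter fragment and a remnant of a gentamicin resistance gene. The sequenced record is about 4.9 kb, consistent with a roughly 2.1 kb insert in a backbone of around 3 kb.

The ZNF770 coding sequence is flanked by two attL recombination sites. The automated annotation labels the upstream one attL3 and the downstream one attL2. These are the sites recognised by LR Clonase to transfer the ORF directionally into attR-containing destination vectors. No eukaryotic promoter, tag or reporter is present, so expression depends on the destination vector chosen. The only promoter near the insert is a T7 promoter just outside the downstream attL site, oriented back toward the insert. The rrnB T1 and T2 terminators upstream of the cassette insulate it from read-through transcription, and the small lacI and lacZα fragments are backbone remnants. The last nucleotide of the stop codon has been removed, so the ORF can read through the recombination site to make C-terminal fusions.

The clone belongs to the ORFeome-derived subset of the Human TFome collection, a library of human transcription factor ORFs assembled for cell fate engineering. It serves as a source for shuttling ZNF770 into expression vectors.
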