Addgene plasmid #88562: pDONR223-ZNF770
Purpose: Donor Vector containing ZNF770 transcription factor, part of the Human TFome Collection
Depositing lab: Marc Vidal. Depositing organization: Dana-Farber Cancer Institute. Publication: A comprehensive library of human transcription factors for cell fate engineering. Ng AHM, Khoshakhlagh P, Rojo Arias JE, Pasquini G, Wang K, Swiersy A, Shipman SL, Appleton E, Kiaee K, Kohman RE, Vernet A, Dysart M, Leeper K, Saylor W, Huang JY, Graveline A, Taipale J, Hill DE, Vidal M, Melero-Martin JM, Busskamp V, Church GM. Nat Biotechnol. 2021 Apr;39(4):510-519. doi: 10.1038/s41587-020-0742-6. Epub 2020 Nov 30. PubMed 33257861.
Backbone
  Vector backbone: pDONR223
  Backbone manufacturer: Invitrogen
  Backbone size w/o insert (bp): 3000
  Vector type: Gateway Donor Vector
Growth in bacteria
  Bacterial resistance: Spectinomycin, 50 μg/mL
  Growth temperature: 37°C
  Growth strain: DH5alpha
  Copy number: High Copy
Gene/Insert
  Gene/Insert name: ZNF770
  Species: H. sapiens (human)
  Insert size (bp): 2076
  Mutation: Last nucleotide of stop codon removed to allow for Gateway C-terminal fusions
  Entrez Gene: ZNF770 (a.k.a. PRO1914, FLJ20582)
  Cloning method: Gateway Cloning
  Sequencing primers: 5′ M13F(-21); 3′ M13R
Terms and licenses: Academic/Nonprofit Terms; Industry Terms: Not Available to Industry
Depositor comments: Represents the ORFeome subset of the TFome
How to cite: pDONR223-ZNF770 was a gift from Marc Vidal (Addgene plasmid # 88562 ; http://n2t.net/addgene:88562 ; RRID:Addgene_88562)
