>Addgene plasmid #88562 | pDONR223-ZNF770 | depositor partial sequence | sequence record 172166 | insert
ATGATGGCTGAAAACAATTTAAAAATGCTAAAGATTCAACAGTGTGTGGTAGCCAACAAACTACCTAGAA
ACAGGCCATATGTTTGCAATATTTGTTTTAAGCACTTTGAAACACCATCAAAATTAGCTAGGCACTATCT
CATTCATACTGGTCAAAAGCCATTTGAATGTGATGTGTGTCATAAAACCTTTAGACAACTAGTTCATCTG
GAGAGGCATCAACTAACTCATAGTCTGCCTTTTAAATGTAGTATTTGTCAGCGTCACTTTAAAAATCTGA
AGACATTTGTGAAGCACCAACAACTTCACAATGAAACCTATCAGAATAATGTTAAACAGGTCAGAAGATT
GCTGGAGGCCAAGCAAGAAAAGTCAATGTATGGAGTGTATAATACTTTTACCACAGAGGAAAGATGGGCA
TTACACCCGTGCTCTAAGTCTGATCCCATGTATAGCATGAAAAGAAGAAAGAATATTCATGCATGTACAA
TCTGTGGCAAGATGTTTCCATCACAGTCAAAACTTGATAGGCATGTACTTATTCATACTGGTCAGAGGCC
TTTTAAATGTGTCTTGTGTACTAAATCTTTTCGACAGTCAACTCACTTAAAAATCCACCAACTTACACAT
TCAGAAGAAAGACCTTTTCAATGTTGTTTTTGTCAAAAAGGATTTAAGATTCAAAGCAAACTTCTGAAGC
ATAAACAAATCCATACTAGGAATAAGGCTTTTCGGGCTCTTTTATTAAAGAAGAGGCGTACAGAATCTCG
CCCCCTGCCTAATAAGTTAAATGCAAATCAGGGTGGTTTTGAAAATGGTGAGATTGGTGAATCTGAGGAG
AATAATCCACTTGATGTCCACTCAATTTATATTGTCCCTTTTCAATGTCCAAAGTGTGAAAAGTGTTTTG
AATCAGAGCAGATTCTCAATGAACACAGCTGTTTTGCTGCTAGAAGTGGCAAAATTCCAAGCAGGTTCAA
AAGAAGCTACAACTATAAAACCATTGTTAAAAAAATCTTGGCCAAGCTTAAGCGTGCTAGGAGTAAAAAA
TTAGATAACTTTCAATCTGAGAAAAAAGTTTTTAAAAAGAGTTTCTTGAGAAATTGTGATCTTATTTCTG
GTGAGCAGAGCTCTGAACAAACCCAGAGAACATTTGTGGGTTCTCTTGGCAAACATGGAACATATAAAAC
AATTGGCAATAGAAAGAAGAAAACATTGACTTTGCCATTTTCTTGGCAAAATATGGGAAAAAATTTGAAA
GGCATCCTTACGACAGAAAACATATTAAGCATTGATAATTCAGTGAATAAGAAAGACTTGTCAATCTGTG
GTTCATCAGGTGAGGAATTCTTTAATAACTGTGAGGTACTTCAGTGTGGTTTTTCAGTTCCAAGGGAAAA
CATACGTACTAGACATAAGATATGTCCTTGTGACAAATGTGAGAAGGTATTTCCTTCTATATCCAAACTA
AAAAGACACTATTTAATTCATACTGGACAGAGGCCCTTTGGCTGTAATATTTGTGGGAAATCTTTTAGAC
AGTCAGCTCACTTAAAAAGACATGAACAGACTCATAATGAAAAGAGTCCTTATGCATCTCTTTGCCAAGT
AGAATTTGGAAACTTCAACAATCTTTCTAATCATTCAGGTAATAATGTTAACTATAATGCTTCCCAACAA
TGTCAGGCTCCTGGTGTTCAAAAATACGAGGTCTCAGAGTCAGATCAAATGTCAGGAGTTAAGGCAGAGT
CACAGGATTTTATTCCTGGTAGCACCGGGCAACCCTGTCTTCCTAATGTACTTTTGGAATCAGAGCAAAG
CAATCCTTTTTGCAGTTATTCAGAGCATCAGGAGAAAAATGATGTCTTCCTGTACCGATGCAGTGTTTGT
GCTAAAAGTTTCCGATCTCCATCTAAACTGGAAAGACACTACCTAATTCATGCAGGGCAGAAACCATTTG
AATGCTCAGTTTGTGGCAAAACATTCAGACAGGCTCCTCACTGGAAGAGACATCAGCTTACTCACTTTAA
AGAACGACCACAAGGGAAAGTGGTTGCCTTAGATTCGGTTATGTAA
